Addgene plasmid #31425: Ube2q2
Depositing lab: Rachel Klevit. Depositing organization: University of Washington. Publication: E2-BRCA1 RING interactions dictate synthesis of mono- or specific polyubiquitin chain linkages. Christensen DE, Brzovic PS, Klevit RE. Nat Struct Mol Biol. 2007 Oct . 14(10):941-8. 10.1038/nsmb1295 PubMed 17873885.
Backbone
  Vector backbone: pACT2
  Backbone manufacturer: Clonetech
  Backbone size w/o insert (bp): 8100
  Vector type: Yeast Expression
Growth in bacteria
  Bacterial resistance: Ampicillin, 100 μg/mL
  Growth temperature: 37°C
  Growth strain: DH5alpha
  Copy number: Unknown
Gene/Insert
  Gene/Insert name: Ubiquitin Conjugating Enzyme (alt name: Ube2q2)
  Species: H. sapiens (human)
  Insert size (bp): 400
  Entrez Gene: UBE2Q2
  Cloning method: Restriction Enzyme
  Sequencing primers: 5′ GAL4 AD
Terms and licenses: Academic/Nonprofit Terms; Industry Terms: Not Available to Industry
How to cite: Ube2q2 was a gift from Rachel Klevit (Addgene plasmid # 31425 ; http://n2t.net/addgene:31425 ; RRID:Addgene_31425)
