[The description below was written by a language model from this plasmid's Addgene catalogue record.]
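Description:
Ube2q2 is a yeast expression plasmid built on the pACT2 backbone (about 8.1 kb without insert), carrying a human ubiquitin-conjugating enzyme (E2) coding sequence from the UBE2Q2 gene. The insert is listed as roughly 400 bp and was introduced by restriction enzyme cloning. The record does not say whether this is the full-length open reading frame or only a portion, such as the catalytic domain. In bacteria the plasmid is maintained under ampicillin selection. Its copy number is recorded as unknown.

pACT2 is generally known as a yeast two-hybrid "prey" vector, in which the cloned sequence is fused to the GAL4 transcriptional activation domain. The listed 5′ sequencing primer, which anneals in the GAL4 AD region, is consistent with that arrangement. In such a system, the activation-domain fusion is co-expressed with a DNA-binding-domain "bait" fusion, and a physical interaction between the two reconstitutes a functional transcription factor that switches on reporter genes. The catalogue fields do not list the promoter, yeast selection marker, yeast origin of replication or any epitope tag, and no feature table is provided, so these details cannot be confirmed from the record.

The associated publication examines how interactions between E2 enzymes and the BRCA1 RING domain determine whether monoubiquitin or specific polyubiquitin chain linkages are made. This suggests the construct was one of a panel of human E2 clones tested for binding to a RING E3 ligase, although the record does not explicitly state the purpose of this individual plasmid.
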