>Addgene plasmid #31425 | Ube2q2 | addgene partial sequence | sequence record 39644 | Gal4-AD 5'-AATACCACTACAATGGAT-3'
AGAGAGATCCCCACCAAACCCAAAAAAAGAGATCTCTATGGCTTACCCATACGATGTTCCAGATTACGCT
AGCTTGGGTGGTCATATGGCCATGGAGGCCGGATCTACAAGTTTGTACAAAAAAGCAGGCTCCGCGGCCG
CCCCCTTCACCATGTCCGTGTCAGGGCTCAAGGCCGAGCTGAAGTTCCTGGCGTCCATCTTCGACAAGAA
CCACGAGCGATTCCGCATCGTCAGTTGGAAGCTGGACGAGCTGCACTGCCAGTTCCTGGTGCCGCAGCAG
GGCAGCCCGCACTCGCTGCCGCCGCCACTCACGCTCCACTGCAACATCACGGAATCCTATCCATCTTCTT
CACCGATATGGTTTGTGGATTCTGAAGACCCAAATCTGACATCAGTTCTGGAACGTCTAGAAGATACTAA
GAACAACAATTTGCTTCGTCAGCAATTGAAGTGGTTGATATGTGAACTCTGCAGTTTATATAACCTTCCT
AAGCACCTGGATGTTGAGATGCTAGATCAACCACTACCCACGGGTCAGAATGGGACAACAGAAGAAGTGA
CTTCAGAAGAAGAGGAAGAAGAAGAAGAGATGGCTGAAGATATAGAAGACTTAGATCACTATGAGATGAA
GGAAGAAGAGCCTATTAGTGGGAAAAAGTCAGAGGATGAAGGAATTGAAAAAGAAAATTTGGCAATATTA
GAGAAAATTAGGAAGACTCAAAGGCAAGACCATTTAAATGGTGCAGTGTCTGGGTCAGTGCAAGCTTCAG
ATAGACTTATGAAAGAGCTCAGGGACATATACAGATCACAGAGTTATAAAACAGGGATTTATTCAGTGGA
ACTCAT
